>Addgene plasmid #99309 | STARR-seq luciferase validation vector_ORI_SV40 | addgene full sequence | sequence record 190937 | Addgene NGS Result
ATTGAGATGCATGCTTTGCATACTTCTGCCTGCTGGGGAGCCTGGGGACTTTCCACACCTGGTTGCTGAC
TAATTGAGATGCATGCTTTGCATACTTCTGCCTGCTGGGGAGCCTGGGGACTTTCCACACCCTAACTGAC
ACACATTCCACAGCTAGTCATGCCCCGCGCCCACCGGAAGGAGCTGACTGGGTTGAAGGCTCTCAAGGGC
ATCGGTCGACGGATCCTTATCGATTTTACCACATTTGTAGAGGTTTTACTTGCTTTAAAAAACCTCCCAC
ACCTCCCCCTGAACCTGAAACATAAAATGAATGCAATTGTTGTTGTTAACTTGTTTATTGCAGCTTATAA
TGGTTACAAATAAAGCAATAGCATCACAAATTTCACAAATAAAGCATTTTTTTCACTGCATTCTAGTTGT
GGTTTGTCCAAACTCATCAATGTATCTTATCATGTCTGCTCGAAGCGGCCGGCCGCCCCGACTCTAGAAT
TATTACACGGCGATCTTGCCGCCCTTCTTGGCCTTAATGAGAATCTCGCGGATCTTGCGGGCGTCCAACT
TGCCGGTCAGTCCTTTAGGCACCTCGTCCACGAACACAACACCACCGCGCAGCTTCTTGGCGGTTGTAAC
CTGGCTGGCCACATAGTCCACGATCTCCTTCTCGGTCATGGTTTTACCGTGTTCCAGCACGACGACTGCG
GCGGGCAGCTCGCCGGCATCGTCGTCGGGCAGGCCGGCGACCCCGGCGTCGAAGATGTTGGGGTGTTGCA
GCAGGATGCTCTCCAGTTCGGCTGGGGCTACCTGGTAGCCCTTGTATTTGATCAGGCTCTTCAGCCGGTC
CACGATGAAGAAGTGCTCGTCCTCGTCCCAGTAGGCGATGTCGCCGCTGTGCAGCCAGCCGTCCTTGTCG
ATGAGAGCGTTTGTAGCCTCGGGGTTGTTAACGTAGCCGCTCATGATCATGGGGCCACGGACGCACAGCT
CGCCGCGCTGGTTCACACCCAGTGTCTTACCGGTGTCCAAGTCCACCACCTTAGCCTCGAAGAAGGGCAC
CACCTTGCCTACTGCGCCAGGCTTGTCGTCCCCTTCGGGGGTGATCAGAATGGCGCTGGTTGTTTCTGTC
AGGCCGTAGCCCTGGCGGATGCCTGGTAGGTGGAAGCGTTTGGCCACGGCCTCACCTACCTCCTTGCTGA
GCGGCGCCCCGCCGCTGGCGATCTCGTGCAAGTTGCTTAGGTCGTACTTGTCGATGAGAGTGCTCTTAGC
GAAGAAGCTAAATAGTGTGGGCACCAGCAGGGCAGATTGAATCTTATAGTCTTGCAAGCTGCGCAAGAAT
AGCTCCTCCTCGAAGCGGTACATGAGCACGACCCGAAAGCCGCAGATCAAGTAGCCCAGCGTGGTGAACA
TGCCGAAGCCGTGGTGAAATGGCACCACGCTGAGGATAGCGGTGTCGGGGATGATCTGGTTGCCGAAGAT
GGGGTCGCGGGCATGACTGAATCGGACACAAGCGGTGCGGTGCGGTAGGGCTACGCCCTTGGGCAATCCG
GTACTGCCACTACTGTTCATGATCAGGGCGATGGTTTTGTCCCGGTCGAAGCTCTCGGGCACGAAGTCGT
ACTCGTTGAAGCCGGGTGGCAAATGGGAAGTCACGAAGGTGTACATGCTTTGGAAGCCCTGGTAGTCGGT
CTTGCTATCCATGATGATGATCTTTTGTATGATCGGTAGCTTCTTTTGCACGTTGAGGATCTTTTGCAGC
CCTTTCTTGCTCACGAATACGACGGTGGGCTGGCTGATGCCCATGCTGTTCAGCAGCTCGCGCTCGTTGT
AGATGTCGTTAGCTGGGGCCACAGCCACACCGATGAACAGGGCACCCAACACGGGCATGAAGAACTGCAA
GCTATTCTCGCTGCACACCACGATCCGATGGTTTGTATTCAGCCCATAGCGCTTCATAGCTTCTGCCAGC
CGAACGCTCATCTCGAAGTACTCGGCGTAGGTAATGTCCACCTCGATATGTGCGTCGGTAAAGGCGATGG
TGCCGGGCACCAGGGCGTAGCGCTTCATGGCTTTGTGCAGCTGCTCGCCGGCGGTCCCGTCTTCGAGTGG
GTAGAATGGCGCTGGGCCCTTCTTAATGTTTTTGGCATCTTCCATGGTGGCTTTACCAACAGTACCGGAT
TGCCAAGCTTCAAAATCCCTTAACGTGAGTTTTCGTTCCACTGAGCGTCAGACCCCGTAGAAAAGATCAA
AGGATCTTCTTGAGATCCTTTTTTTCTGCGCGTAATCTGCTGCTTGCAAACAAAAAAACCACCGCTACCA
GCGGTGGTTTGTTTGCCGGATCAAGAGCTACCAACTCTTTTTCCGAAGGTAACTGGCTTCAGCAGAGCGC
AGATACCAAATACTGTTCTTCTAGTGTAGCCGTAGTTAGGCCACCACTTCAAGAACTCTGTAGCACCGCC
TACATACCTCGCTCTGCTAATCCTGTTACCAGTGGCTGCTGCCAGTGGCGATAAGTCGTGTCTTACCGGG
TTGGACTCAAGACGATAGTTACCGGATAAGGCGCAGCGGTCGGGCTGAACGGGGGGTTCGTGCACACAGC
CCAGCTTGGAGCGAACGACCTACACCGAACTGAGATACCTACAGCGTGAGCTATGAGAAAGCGCCACGCT
TCCCGAAGGGAGAAAGGCGGACAGGTATCCGGTAAGCGGCAGGGTCGGAACAGGAGAGCGCACGAGGGAG
CTTCCAGGGGGAAACGCCTGGTATCTTTATAGTCCTGTCGGGTTTCGCCACCTCTGACTTGAGCGTCGAT
TTTTGTGATGCTCGTCAGGGGGGCGGAGCCTATGGAAAAACGCCAGCAACGCGGCCTTTTTACGGTTCCT
GGCCTTTTGCTGGCCTTTTGCTCACATGTCATGAGATTATCAAAAAGGATCTTCACCTAGATCCTTTTAA
ATTAAAAATGAAGTTTTAAATCAATCTAAAGTATATATGAGTAAACTTGGTCTGACAGCGGCCGCAAATG
CTAAACCACTGCAGTGGTTACCAGTGCTTGATCAGTGAGGCACCGATCTCAGCGATCTGCCTATTTCGTT
CGTCCATAGTGGCCTGACTCCCCGTCGTGTAGATCACTACGATTCGTGAGGGCTTACCATCAGGCCCCAG
CGCAGCAATGATGCCGCGAGAGCCGCGTTCACCGGCCCCCGATTTGTCAGCAATGAACCAGCCAGCAGGG
AGGGCCGAGCGAAGAAGTGGTCCTGCTACTTTGTCCGCCTCCATCCAGTCTATGAGCTGCTGTCGTGATG
CTAGAGTAAGAAGTTCGCCAGTGAGTAGTTTCCGAAGAGTTGTGGCCATTGCTACTGGCATCGTGGTATC
ACGCTCGTCGTTCGGTATGGCTTCGTTCAACTCTGGTTCCCAGCGGTCAAGCCGGGTCACATGATCACCC
ATATTATGAAGAAATGCAGTCAGCTCCTTAGGGCCTCCGATCGTTGTCAGAAGTAAGTTGGCCGCGGTGT
TGTCGCTCATGGTAATGGCAGCACTACACAATTCTCTTACCGTCATGCCATCCGTAAGATGCTTTTCCGT
GACCGGCGAGTACTCAACCAAGTCGTTTTGTGAGTAGTGTATACGGCGACCAAGCTGCTCTTGCCCGGCG
TCTATACGGGACAACACCGCGCCACATAGCAGTACTTTGAAAGTGCTCATCATCGGGAATCGTTCTTCGG
GGCGGAAAGACTCAAGGATCTTGCCGCTATTGAGATCCAGTTCGATATAGCCCACTCTTGCACCCAGTTG
ATCTTCAGCATCTTTTACTTTCACCAGCGTTTCGGGGTGTGCAAAAACAGGCAAGCAAAATGCCGCAAAG
AAGGGAATGAGTGCGACACGAAAATGTTGGATGCTCATACTCGTCCTTTTTCAATATTATTGAAGCATTT
ATCAGGGTTACTAGTACGTCTCTCAAGACATGTTCTTTCCTGCGTTATCCCCTGATTCTGTGGATAACCG
TATTACCGCCTTTGAGTGAGCTGATACCGCTCGCCGCAGCCGAACGACCGAGCGCAGCGAGTCAGTGAGC
GAGGAAGCGGAAGAGCGCTGCCGGCACCTGTCCTACGAGTTGCATGATAAAGAAGACAGTCATAAGTGCG
GCGACGACGATGGAGCGGAGAATGGGCGGAACTGGGCGGAGTTAGGGGCGGGATGGGCGGAGTTAGGGGC
GGGACTATGGTTGCTGACTA
Features (pLannotate 1.2.2; 10 found; start..end, strand, type, name):
    155..221     -  CDS            TcR (fragment): tetracycline efflux protein; tet; confers resistance to tetracycline
    237..305     +  CDS            large T antigen (fragment): large T antigen from SV40 (simian virus 40)
    328..449     +  polyA_signal   SV40 poly(A) signal: SV40 polyadenylation signal
    493..2145    -  CDS            luciferase: firefly luciferase synthetic luc2 version of the luciferase gene
   2250..2838    +  rep_origin     ori: high-copy-number ColE1/pMB1/pBR322/pUC origin of replication
   3028..3888    -  CDS            AmpR: β-lactamase confers resistance to ampicillin, carbenicillin, and related antibiotics
   3889..3930    -  promoter       AmpR promoter (fragment): bla
   3948..4073    +  rep_origin     RSF ori (fragment): Plasmids containing the RSF 1030 origin of replication can be propagated in E. coli cells that contain additional plasmids with compatible origins.
   4072..4137    -  CDS            TcR (fragment): tetracycline efflux protein; tet; confers resistance to tetracycline
   4140..155     -  promoter       SV40 promoter (fragment) (across the origin): SV40 enhancer and early promoter
