[The description below was written by a language model from this plasmid's Addgene catalogue record and pLannotate feature annotations shown in this document.]
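Description:
STARR-seq luciferase validation vector_ORI_SV40 is a small (about 4.2 kb) mammalian reporter plasmid built on a Promega-derived luciferase backbone and designed to test enhancer candidates individually in transfected cells. It is maintained in E. coli as a high-copy plasmid through a ColE1/pUC-type origin and selected with ampicillin via the β-lactamase gene and its bla promoter. Unusually, there is no dedicated eukaryotic core promoter. According to the depositor, the bacterial origin of replication itself substitutes for the core promoter. The feature table places the ori immediately adjacent to the 5' end of the firefly luc2 coding sequence, which fits this arrangement.

The payload is the synthetic luc2 firefly luciferase gene, with an SV40 polyadenylation signal annotated beyond its 3' end, although on the opposite strand to the reporter. A 237 bp SV40 enhancer was inserted by Gibson cloning downstream of the reporter. The automated annotation detects this insert as a fragment of the SV40 enhancer/early promoter spanning the sequence numbering origin. The catalogue lists the insert species as human, but the element is of simian virus 40 origin. The short hits to a tetracycline resistance gene, large T antigen and an RSF origin are only partial matches, probably backbone remnants or flanking sequence rather than functional parts.

Because the enhancer sits downstream of the reporter, mirroring the layout of STARR-seq screening libraries, luciferase output reflects the enhancer's ability to activate transcription. The strong, well-characterised SV40 enhancer suggests use as a positive control or reference alongside other candidates cloned into the same backbone, though the record does not say so explicitly. The vector comes from work on systematic errors in enhancer activity assays in human cells.
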