Addgene plasmid #99309: STARR-seq luciferase validation vector_ORI_SV40
Purpose: Luciferase validation vector with SV40 enhancer inserted downstream of the reporter gene. The candidate's enhancer activity is reflected by luciferase activity
Depositing lab: Alexander Stark. Depositing organization: Research Institute of Molecular Pathology (IMP). Publication: Resolving systematic errors in widely used enhancer activity assays in human cells. Muerdter F, Boryn LM, Woodfin AR, Neumayr C, Rath M, Zabidi MA, Pagani M, Haberle V, Kazmar T, Catarino RR, Schernhuber K, Arnold CD, Stark A. Nat Methods. 2017 Dec 11. pii: nmeth.4534. doi: 10.1038/nmeth.4534. PubMed 29256496.
Backbone
  Vector backbone: STARR-seq luciferase validation vector_ORI
  Backbone manufacturer: Promega
  Backbone size w/o insert (bp): 3977
  Vector type: Mammalian Expression, Luciferase ; STARR-seq Luciferase validation vector
Growth in bacteria
  Bacterial resistance: Ampicillin, 100 μg/mL
  Growth temperature: 37°C
  Growth strain: DH5alpha
  Copy number: High Copy
Gene/Insert
  Gene/Insert name: SV40 enhancer
  Species: H. sapiens (human)
  Insert size (bp): 237
  Cloning method: Gibson Cloning
Terms and licenses: Academic/Nonprofit Terms; Industry Terms: Not Available to Industry
Depositor comments: This vector has the SV40 enhancer cloned downstream of the reporter gene; The origin of replication (ORI) substitutes the core promoter . Please see bioRxiv for preprint article. Posted 17 July 2017. DOI: 10.1101/164590
How to cite: STARR-seq luciferase validation vector_ORI_SV40 was a gift from Alexander Stark (Addgene plasmid # 99309 ; http://n2t.net/addgene:99309 ; RRID:Addgene_99309)
